>Addgene plasmid #209054 | pDONR223-TAF5-∆ex8_WobbleMut | addgene full sequence | sequence record 413672 | Addgene NGS Result
CTTTCCTGCGTTATCCCCTGATTCTGTGGATAACCGTATTACCGCCTTTGAGTGAGCTGATACCGCTCGC
CGCAGCCGAACGACCGAGCGCAGCGAGTCAGTGAGCGAGGAAGCGGAAGAGCGCCCAATACGCAAACCGC
CTCTCCCCGCGCGTTGGCCGATTCATTAATGCAGCTGGCACGACAGGTTTCCCGACTGGAAAGCGGGCAG
TGAGCGCAACGCAATTAATACGCGTACCGCTAGCCAGGAAGAGTTTGTAGAAACGCAAAAAGGCCATCCG
TCAGGATGGCCTTCTGCTTAGTTTGATGCCTGGCAGTTTATGGCGGGCGTCCTGCCCGCCACCCTCCGGG
CCGTTGCTTCACAACGTTCAAATCCGCTCCCGGCGGATTTGTCCTACTCAGGAGAGCGTTCACCGACAAA
CAACAGATAAAACGAAAGGCCCAGTCTTCCGACTGAGCCTTTCGTTTTATTTGATGCCTGGCAGTTCCCT
ACTCTCGCGTTAACGCTAGCATGGATGTTTTCCCAGTCACGACGTTGTAAAACGACGGCCAGTCTTAAGC
TCGGGCCCCAAATAATGATTTTATTTTGACTGATAGTGACCTGTTCGTTGCAACAAATTGATGAGCAATG
CTTTTTTATAATGCCAACTTTGTACAAAAAAGCAGGCTTCGCGGCGCTGGCGGAGGAGCAGACGGAGGTG
GCGGTCAAGCTAGAGCCTGAGGGACCGCCAACGCTGCTACCTCCGCAGGCGGGGGACGGCGCAGGCGAGG
GTAGCGGCGGCACTACCAACAACGGCCCCAACGGCGGCGGCGGGAACGTTGCGGCGTCGTCGTCCACTGG
CGGGGATGGCGGGACCCCCAAGCCCACGGTGGCTGTCTCCGCCGCTGCCCCGGCGGGGGCGGCCCCGGTG
CCCGCCGCTGCTCCGGACGCCGGCGCTCCGCATGACCGACAGACTCTACTGGCCGTGCTGCAGTTCCTAC
GGCAGAGCAAACTCCGCGAGGCCGAAGAGGCGCTGCGCCGTGAGGCCGGGCTGCTGGAGGAGGCAGTGGC
GGGCTCCGGAGCCCCGGGAGAGGTGGACAGCGCCGGCGCTGAGGTGACCAGCGCGCTTCTCAGCCGGGTG
ACCGCCTCGGCCCCTGGCCCTGCGGCCCCCGACCCTCCGGGCACTGGCGCTTCGGGGGCCACGGTCGTCT
CAGGTTCAGCCTCAGGTCCTGCGGCTCCGGGTAAAGTTGGAAGTGTTGCTGTGGAAGACCAGCCAGATGT
CAGTGCCGTGTTGTCAGCCTACAACCAACAAGGAGATCCCACAATGTATGAAGAATACTATAGTGGACTG
AAACACTTCATTGAATGTTCCCTGGACTGCCATCGGGCAGAGTTGTCCCAACTTTTTTATCCTCTGTTTG
TGCACATGTACTTGGAGCTAGTCTACAATCAACATGAGAATGAAGCAAAGTCATTCTTTGAGAAGTTCCA
TGGAGATCAGGAATGTTATTACCAGGATGACCTACGAGTATTATCTAGTCTTACCAAAAAGGAACACATG
AAAGGGAATGAGACCATGTTGGATTTTCGAACAAGTAAATTTGTTCTGCGTATTTCCCGTGACTCGTACC
AACTCTTGAAGAGGCATCTTCAGGAGAAACAGAACAATCAGATATGGAACATAGTTCAGGAGCACCTCTA
CATTGACATCTTTGATGGGATGCCGCGTAGTAAGCAACAGATAGATGCGATGGTGGGAAGTTTGGCAGGA
GAGGCTAAACGAGAGGCAAACAAATCAAAGGTATTTTTTGGTTTATTAAAAGAACCAGAAATTGAGGTAC
CTTTGGATGACGAGGATGAAGAGGGAGAAAATGAAGAAGGAAAACCTAAAAAGAAGAAGCCTAAAAAAGA
TAGTATTGGATCCAAAAGCAAAAAACAAGATCCCAATGCTCCACCTCAGAACAGAATCCCTCTTCCTGAG
TTGAAAGATTCAGATAAGTTGGATAAGATAATGAATATGAAAGAAACCACCAAACGAGTGCGCCTTGGGC
CGGACTGCTTACCCTCCATTTGTTTCTATACATTTCTCAATGCTTACCAGGGTCTCACTGCAGTGGATGT
CACTGATGATTCTAGTCTGATTGCTGGAGGTTTTGCAGATTCAACTGTCAGAGTGTGGTCGGTAACACCC
AAAAAGCTTCGTAGTGTCAAACAAGCATCAGATCTTAGTCTTATAGACAAAGAATCAGATGATGTCTTAG
AAAGAATCATGGATGAGAAAACAGCAAGTGAGTTGAAGATTTTGTATGGTCACAGTGGGCCTGTCTACGG
AGCCAGCTTCAGTCCGGATAGGCTCTGGGCTACAGACCACTATCAGCCTTTAAGAATATTTGCCGGCCAT
CTTGCTGATGTGAATTGTACCAGATTCCATCCAAATTCTAATTATGTTGCTACGGGCTCTGCAGACAGAA
CTGTGCGGCTCTGGGACGTCCTGAATGGTAACTGTGTAAGGATCTTCACTGGACACAAGGGACCAATTCA
TTCCTTGACATTTTCTCCCAATGGGAGATTCCTGGCTACAGGAGCAACAGATGGCAGAGTGCTTCTTTGG
GATATTGGACATGGTTTGATGGTTGGAGAATTAAAAGGCCACACTGATACAGTCTGTTCACTTAGGTTTA
GTAGAGATGGTGAAATTTTGGCCAGCGGCAGCATGGACAACACAGTTCGATTATGGGATGCTATCAAAGC
CTTTGAAGATTTAGAGACCGATGACTTTACTACAGCCACTGGGCATATAAATTTACCTGAGAATTCACAG
GAGTTATTGTTGGGAACATATATGACCAAATCAACACCAGTTGTACACCTTCATTTTACTCGAAGAAACC
TGGTTCTAGCTGCAGGAGCTTATAGTCCACAATGATAACCCAGCTTTCTTGTACAAAGTTGGCATTATAA
GAAAGCATTGCTTATCAATTTGTTGCAACGAACAGGTCACTATCAGTCAAAATAAAATCATTATTTGCCA
TCCAGCTGATATCCCCTATAGTGAGTCGTATTACATGGTCATAGCTGTTTCCTGGCAGCTCTGGCCCGTG
TCTCAAAATCTCTGATGTTACATTGCACAAGATAAAAATATATCATCATGCCTCCTCTAGACCAGCCAGG
ACAGAAATGCCTCGACTTCGCTGCTACCCAAGGTTGCCGGGTGACGCACACCGTGGAAACGGATGAAGGC
ACGAACCCAGTGGACATAAGCCTGTTCGGTTCGTAAGCTGTAATGCAAGTAGCGTATGCGCTCACGCAAC
TGGTCCAGAACCTTGACCGAACGCAGCGGTGGTAACGGCGCAGTGGCGGTTTTCATGGCTTGTTATGACT
GTTTTTTTGGGGTACAGTCTATGCCTCGGGCATCCAAGCAGCAAGCGCGTTACGCCGTGGGTCGATGTTT
GATGTTATGGAGCAGCAACGATGTTACGCAGCAGGGCAGTCGCCCTAAAACAAAGTTAAACATTATGAGG
GAAGCGGTGATCGCCGAAGTATCGACTCAACTATCAGAGGTAGTTGGCGTCATCGAGCGCCATCTCGAAC
CGACGTTGCTGGCCGTACATTTGTACGGCTCCGCAGTGGATGGCGGCCTGAAGCCACACAGTGATATTGA
TTTGCTGGTTACGGTGACCGTAAGGCTTGATGAAACAACGCGGCGAGCTTTGATCAACGACCTTTTGGAA
ACTTCGGCTTCCCCTGGAGAGAGCGAGATTCTCCGCGCTGTAGAAGTCACCATTGTTGTGCACGACGACA
TCATTCCGTGGCGTTATCCAGCTAAGCGCGAACTGCAATTTGGAGAATGGCAGCGCAATGACATTCTTGC
AGGTATCTTCGAGCCAGCCACGATCGACATTGATCTGGCTATCTTGCTGACAAAAGCAAGAGAACATAGC
GTTGCCTTGGTAGGTCCAGCGGCGGAGGAACTCTTTGATCCGGTTCCTGAACAGGATCTATTTGAGGCGC
TAAATGAAACCTTAACGCTATGGAACTCGCCGCCCGACTGGGCTGGCGATGAGCGAAATGTAGTGCTTAC
GTTGTCCCGCATTTGGTACAGCGCAGTAACCGGCAAAATCGCGCCGAAGGATGTCGCTGCCGACTGGGCA
ATGGAGCGCCTGCCGGCCCAGTATCAGCCCGTCATACTTGAAGCTAGACAGGCTTATCTTGGACAAGAAG
AAGATCGCTTGGCCTCGCGCGCAGATCAGTTGGAAGAATTTGTCCACTACGTGAAAGGCGAGATCACCAA
GGTAGTCGGCAAATAACCCTCGAGCCACCCATGACCAAAATCCCTTAACGTGAGTTACGCGTCGTTCCAC
TGAGCGTCAGACCCCGTAGAAAAGATCAAAGGATCTTCTTGAGATCCTTTTTTTCTGCGCGTAATCTGCT
GCTTGCAAACAAAAAAACCACCGCTACCAGCGGTGGTTTGTTTGCCGGATCAAGAGCTACCAACTCTTTT
TCCGAAGGTAACTGGCTTCAGCAGAGCGCAGATACCAAATACTGTTCTTCTAGTGTAGCCGTAGTTAGGC
CACCACTTCAAGAACTCTGTAGCACCGCCTACATACCTCGCTCTGCTAATCCTGTTACCAGTGGCTGCTG
CCAGTGGCGATAAGTCGTGTCTTACCGGGTTGGACTCAAGACGATAGTTACCGGATAAGGCGCAGCGGTC
GGGCTGAACGGGGGGTTCGTGCACACAGCCCAGCTTGGAGCGAACGACCTACACCGAACTGAGATACCTA
CAGCGTGAGCTATGAGAAAGCGCCACGCTTCCCGAAGGGAGAAAGGCGGACAGGTATCCGGTAAGCGGCA
GGGTCGGAACAGGAGAGCGCACGAGGGAGCTTCCAGGGGGAAACGCCTGGTATCTTTATAGTCCTGTCGG
GTTTCGCCACCTCTGACTTGAGCGTCGATTTTTGTGATGCTCGTCAGGGGGGCGGAGCCTATGGAAAAAC
GCCAGCAACGCGGCCTTTTTACGGTTCCTGGCCTTTTGCTGGCCTTTTGCTCACATGTT
Features (pLannotate 1.2.2; 12 found; start..end, strand, type, name):
    121..213     +  CDS            lacI (fragment): lac repressor; lacI; The lac repressor binds to the lac operator to inhibit transcription in E. coli. This inhibition can be relieved by adding lactose or isopropyl-β-D-thiogalactopyranoside (IPTG).
    268..295     -  terminator     rrnB T2 terminator: transcription terminator T2 from the E. coli rrnB gene
    427..470     +  terminator     rrnB T1 terminator: Escherichia coli rrnB; transcription terminator T1 from the E. coli rrnB gene
    517..553     -  CDS            lacZα (fragment): LacZα fragment of β-galactosidase; lacZ fragment
    569..668     +  protein_bind   attL1: mutant version of attL; recombination site for the Gateway® LR reaction LR Clonase™
    671..2902    +  CDS            TAF5 (fragment): TAF5_HUMAN - Also known as TAF2D. Experimental evidence at protein level: Swiss-Prot protein existence level 1. TAFs are components of the transcription factor IID (TFIID) complex, PCAF histone acetylase complex and TBP-free TAFII complex (TFTC). TAFs components-TIIFD are essential for mediating regulation of RNA polymerase transcription. TAF5/TAFII100 interacts strongly with the histone H4-related TAF6/TAFII80 and the histone H3-related TAF9/TAFII31, as well as a stable complex comprised of both TAF5/TAFII80 and TAF6/TAFII31. Apparently weaker interactions of TAF5/TAFII100 with TBP, TAF1/TAFI
   2908..3007    -  protein_bind   attL2: mutant version of attL; recombination site for the Gateway® LR reaction LR Clonase™
   3025..3043    -  promoter       T7 promoter: promoter for bacteriophage T7 RNA polymerase
   3233..3256    +  promoter       Pc promoter (fragment): intI1 (promoter lies within the coding sequence); class 1 integron promoter
   3432..3488    +  CDS            GmR (fragment): gentamycin acetyltransferase; aacC1; confers resistance to gentamycin
   3495..4286    +  CDS            SmR: aminoglycoside adenylyltransferase (Murphy, 1985); aadA; confers resistance to spectinomycin and streptomycin
   4379..4967    +  rep_origin     ori: high-copy-number ColE1/pMB1/pBR322/pUC origin of replication
