[The description below was written by a language model from this plasmid's Addgene catalogue record and pLannotate feature annotations shown in this document.]
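Description:
pDONR223-TAF5-∆ex8_WobbleMut is a Gateway entry clone built on the pDONR223 backbone, about 5 kb in the sequenced record. It is maintained in E. coli through a high-copy ColE1/pUC-type origin and selected with spectinomycin via the aadA (SmR) aminoglycoside adenylyltransferase gene. That gene sits downstream of a class 1 integron Pc promoter fragment and a short remnant of a gentamicin resistance gene. Small lacI and lacZα fragments are also annotated; these are backbone leftovers rather than functional elements. The rrnB T1 and T2 terminators lie upstream of the cloning region and insulate the insert from read-through transcription.

The payload is a human TAF5 coding sequence of roughly 2.2 kb, flanked by attL1 and attL2 sites. TAF5 is a subunit of the TFIID general transcription factor complex and related TAF-containing assemblies. This version encodes the isoform lacking alternative exon 8, which is consistent with the annotation tool scoring it as a partial match to the reference protein. According to the record, it also carries mutations that make it resistant to a TAF5 siRNA; the name suggests these are wobble-position changes. Although the catalogue lists the plasmid under mammalian expression, no mammalian promoter is annotated. The only promoter near the insert is a T7 promoter beyond attL2, pointing back toward the insert on the opposite strand. Expression therefore depends on moving the open reading frame by LR recombination into a destination vector of choice. The likely use is rescue experiments in which endogenous TAF5 is knocked down and the exon-8-skipped isoform is re-expressed to test its function, in the context of work on exons important for cell fitness.
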