Addgene plasmid #209054: pDONR223-TAF5-∆ex8_WobbleMut
Purpose: Gateway-compatible entry vector, with insert of the TAF5 isoform lacking the alternative exon-8 (∆ex8) mutated to be resistant to TAF5 siRNA
Depositing lab: Thomas Gonatopoulos-Pournatzis. Depositing organization: National Cancer Institute (NCI). Publication: Genome-scale exon perturbation screens uncover exons critical for cell fitness. Xiao MS, Damodaran AP, Kumari B, Dickson E, Xing K, On TA, Parab N, King HE, Perez AR, Guiblet WM, Duncan G, Che A, Chari R, Andresson T, Vidigal JA, Weatheritt RJ, Aregger M, Gonatopoulos-Pournatzis T. Mol Cell. 2024 Jul 11;84(13):2553-2572.e19. doi: 10.1016/j.molcel.2024.05.024. Epub 2024 Jun 24. PubMed 38917794.
Backbone
  Vector backbone: pDONR223
  Vector type: Mammalian Expression ; Gateway entry vector
Growth in bacteria
  Bacterial resistance: Spectinomycin, 50 μg/mL
  Growth temperature: 37°C
  Growth strain: NEB Stable
  Copy number: High Copy
Gene/Insert
  Gene/Insert name: TAF5 deltaexon-8
  Species: H. sapiens (human)
  Cloning method: Gateway Cloning
Terms and licenses: Academic/Nonprofit Terms; Industry Terms: Not Available to Industry
How to cite: pDONR223-TAF5-∆ex8_WobbleMut was a gift from Thomas Gonatopoulos-Pournatzis (Addgene plasmid # 209054 ; http://n2t.net/addgene:209054 ; RRID:Addgene_209054)
